>Addgene plasmid #70554 | R777-E270 Hs.RASSF9-nostop | depositor full sequence | sequence record 126003 | Full Sequence
TTAACGCTAGCATGGATGTTTTCCCAGTCACGACGTTGTAAAACGACGGCCAGTCTTAAAATTCGAGCTC
GGTCCGAGGATCCGAAATAATGATTTTATTTTGACTGATAGTGACCTGTTCGTTGCAACAAATTGATAAG
CAATGCTTTTTTATAATGCCAACTTTGTACAAAAAAGTTGGCACCATGGCTCCCTTTGGAAGAAACTTGC
TAAAGACTCGGCATAAAAACAGATCTCCAACTAAAGACATGGATTCAGAAGAGAAGGAAATTGTGGTTTG
GGTTTGCCAAGAAGAGAAGCTTGTCTGTGGGCTGACTAAACGCACCACCTCTGCTGATGTCATCCAGGCT
TTGCTTGAGGAACATGAGGCTACGTTTGGAGAGAAACGATTTCTTCTGGGGAAGCCCAGTGATTACTGCA
TCATAGAGAAGTGGAGAGGCTCCGAAAGGGTTCTTCCTCCACTAACTAGAATCCTGAAGCTTTGGAAAGC
GTGGGGAGATGAGCAGCCCAATATGCAATTTGTTTTGGTTAAAGCAGATGCTTTTCTTCCAGTTCCTTTG
TGGCGGACAGCTGAAGCCAAATTAGTGCAAAACACAGAAAAATTGTGGGAGCTCAGCCCAGCAAACTACA
TGAAGACTTTACCACCAGATAAACAAAAAAGAATAGTCAGGAAAACTTTCCGGAAACTGGCTAAAATTAA
GCAGGACACAGTTTCTCATGATCGAGATAATATGGAGACATTAGTTCATCTGATCATTTCCCAGGACCAT
ACTATTCATCAGCAAGTCAAGAGAATGAAAGAGCTGGATCTGGAAATTGAAAAGTGTGAAGCTAAGTTCC
ATCTTGATCGAGTAGAAAATGATGGAGAAAACTATGTTCAGGATGCATATTTAATGCCCAGTTTCAGTGA
AGTTGAGCAAAATCTAGACTTGCAGTATGAGGAAAACCAGACTCTGGAGGACCTGAGCGAAAGTGATGGA
ATTGAACAGCTGGAAGAACGACTGAAATATTACCGAATACTCATTGATAAGCTCTCTGCTGAAATAGAAA
AAGAGGTAAAAAGTGTTTGCATTGATATAAATGAAGATGCGGAAGGGGAAGCTGCAAGTGAACTGGAAAG
CTCTAATTTAGAGAGTGTTAAGTGTGATTTGGAGAAAAGCATGAAAGCTGGTTTGAAAATTCACTCTCAT
TTGAGTGGCATCCAGAAAGAGATTAAATACAGTGACTCATTGCTTCAGATGAAAGCAAAAGAATATGAAC
TCCTGGCCAAGGAATTCAATTCACTTCACATTAGCAACAAAGATGGGTGCCAGTTAAAGGAAAACAGAGC
GAAGGAATCTGAGGTTCCCAGTAGCAATGGGGAGATTCCTCCCTTTACTCAAAGAGTATTTAGCAATTAC
ACAAATGACACAGACTCGGACACTGGTATCAGTTCTAACCACAGTCAGGACTCCGAAACAACAGTAGGAG
ATGTGGTGCTGTTGTCAACATCAACTTTCTTGTACAAAGTTGGCATTATAGGAAAGCATTGCTTATCAAT
TTGTTGCAACGAACAGGTCACTATCAGTCAAAATAAAATCATTATTTGCATGCAAGCTTAGATCCTCTAG
ACCAGCCAGGACAGAAATGCCTCGACTTCGCTGCTACCCAAGGTTGCCGGGTGACGCACACCGTGGAAAC
GGATGAAGGCACGAACCCAGTGGACATAAGCCTGTTCGGTTCGTAAGCTGTAATGCAAGTAGCGTATGCG
CTCACGCAACTGGTCCAGAACCTTGACCGAACGCAGCGGTGGTAACGGCGCAGTGGCGGTTTTCATGGCT
TGTTATGACTGTTTTTTTGGGGTACAGTCTATGCCTCGGGCATCCAAGCAGCAAGCGCGTTACGCCGTGG
GTCGATGTTTGATGTTATGGAGCAGCAACGATGTTACGCAGCAGGGCAGTCGCCCTAAAACAAAGTTAAA
CATTATGAGGGAAGCGGTGATCGCCGAAGTATCGACTCAACTATCAGAGGTAGTTGGCGTCATCGAGCGC
CATCTCGAACCGACGTTGCTGGCCGTACATTTGTACGGCTCCGCAGTGGATGGCGGCCTGAAGCCACACA
GTGATATTGATTTGCTGGTTACGGTGACCGTAAGGCTTGATGAAACAACGCGGCGAGCTTTGATCAACGA
CCTTTTGGAAACTTCGGCTTCCCCTGGAGAGAGCGAGATTCTCCGCGCTGTAGAAGTCACCATTGTTGTG
CACGACGACATCATTCCGTGGCGTTATCCAGCTAAGCGCGAACTGCAATTTGGAGAATGGCAGCGCAATG
ACATTCTTGCAGGTATCTTCGAGCCAGCCACGATCGACATTGATCTGGCTATCTTGCTGACAAAAGCAAG
AGAACATAGCGTTGCCTTGGTAGGTCCAGCGGCGGAGGAACTCTTTGATCCGGTTCCTGAACAGGATCTA
TTTGAGGCGCTAAATGAAACCTTAACGCTATGGAACTCGCCGCCCGACTGGGCTGGCGATGAGCGAAATG
TAGTGCTTACGTTGTCCCGCATTTGGTACAGCGCAGTAACCGGCAAAATCGCGCCGAAGGATGTCGCTGC
CGACTGGGCAATGGAGCGCCTGCCGGCCCAGTATCAGCCCGTCATACTTGAAGCTAGACAGGCTTATCTT
GGACAAGAAGAAGATCGCTTGGCCTCGCGCGCAGATCAGTTGGAAGAATTTGTCCACTACGTGAAAGGCG
AGATCACCAAGGTAGTCGGCAAATAACCCTCGAGCCACCCATGACCAAAATCCCTTAACGTGAGTTACGC
GTCGTTCCACTGAGCGTCAGACCCCGTAGAAAAGATCAAAGGATCTTCTTGAGATCCTTTTTTTCTGCGC
GTAATCTGCTGCTTGCAAACAAAAAAACCACCGCTACCAGCGGTGGTTTGTTTGCCGGATCAAGAGCTAC
CAACTCTTTTTCCGAAGGTAACTGGCTTCAGCAGAGCGCAGATACCAAATACTGTCCTTCTAGTGTAGCC
GTAGTTAGGCCACCACTTCAAGAACTCTGTAGCACCGCCTACATACCTCGCTCTGCTAATCCTGTTACCA
GTGGCTGCTGCCAGTGGCGATAAGTCGTGTCTTACCGGGTTGGACTCAAGACGATAGTTACCGGATAAGG
CGCAGCGGTCGGGCTGAACGGGGGGTTCGTGCACACAGCCCAGCTTGGAGCGAACGACCTACACCGAACT
GAGATACCTACAGCGTGAGCATTGAGAAAGCGCCACGCTTCCCGAAGGGAGAAAGGCGGACAGGTATCCG
GTAAGCGGCAGGGTCGGAACAGGAGAGCGCACGAGGGAGCTTCCAGGGGGAAACGCCTGGTATCTTTATA
GTCCTGTCGGGTTTCGCCACCTCTGACTTGAGCGTCGATTTTTGTGATGCTCGTCAGGGGGGCGGAGCCT
ATGGAAAAACGCCAGCAACGCGGCCTTTTTACGGTTCCTGGCCTTTTGCTGGCCTTTTGCTCACATGTTC
TTTCCTGCGTTATCCCCTGATTCTGTGGATAACCGTATTACCGCCTTTGAGTGAGCTGATACCGCTCGCC
GCAGCCGAACGACCGAGCGCAGCGAGTCAGTGAGCGAGGAAGCGGAAGAGCGCCCAATACGCAAACCGCC
TCTCCCCGCGCGTTGGCCGATTCATTAATGCAGCTGGCACGACAGGTTTCCCGACTGGAAAGCGGGCAGT
GAGCGCAACGCAATTAATACGCGTACCGCTAGCCAGGAAGAGTTTGTAGAAACGCAAAAAGGCCATCCGT
CAGGATGGCCTTCTGCTTAGTTTGATGCCTGGCAGTTTATGGCGGGCGTCCTGCCCGCCACCCTCCGGGC
CGTTGCTTCACAACGTTCAAATCCGCTCCCGGCGGATTTGTCCTACTCAGGAGAGCGTTCACCGACAAAC
AACAGATAAAACGAAAGGCCCAGTCTTCCGACTGAGCCTTTCGTTTTATTTGATGCCTGGCAGTTCCCTA
CTCTCGCG
Features (pLannotate 1.2.2; 11 found; start..end, strand, type, name):
     18..54      -  CDS            lacZα (fragment): LacZα fragment of β-galactosidase; lacZ fragment
     85..180     +  protein_bind   attL3: mutant version of attL; recombination site for the Gateway® LR reaction LR Clonase™
    186..1490    +  CDS            RASSF9: RASF9_HUMAN - Also known as PAMCI, PCIP1. Experimental evidence at transcript level: Swiss-Prot protein existence level 2. May play a role in regulating vesicuar trafficking in cells. From Homo sapiens (Human).
   1495..1588    -  protein_bind   attL2 (fragment): mutant version of attL; recombination site for the Gateway® LR reaction LR Clonase™
   1703..1726    +  promoter       Pc promoter (fragment): intI1 (promoter lies within the coding sequence); class 1 integron promoter
   1902..1958    +  CDS            GmR (fragment): gentamycin acetyltransferase; aacC1; confers resistance to gentamycin
   1965..2756    +  CDS            SmR: aminoglycoside adenylyltransferase (Murphy, 1985); aadA; confers resistance to spectinomycin and streptomycin
   2849..3437    +  rep_origin     ori: high-copy-number ColE1/pMB1/pBR322/pUC origin of replication
   3620..3712    +  CDS            lacI (fragment): lac repressor; lacI; The lac repressor binds to the lac operator to inhibit transcription in E. coli. This inhibition can be relieved by adding lactose or isopropyl-β-D-thiogalactopyranoside (IPTG).
   3767..3794    -  terminator     rrnB T2 terminator: transcription terminator T2 from the E. coli rrnB gene
   3926..3969    +  terminator     rrnB T1 terminator: Escherichia coli rrnB; transcription terminator T1 from the E. coli rrnB gene
