[The description below was written by a language model from this plasmid's Addgene catalogue record and pLannotate feature annotations shown in this document.]
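Description:
R777-E270 Hs.RASSF9-nostop is a Gateway entry clone built on the pDonor-255 backbone, carrying the human RASSF9 open reading frame (based on the NM_005447.3 reference transcript) with its stop codon removed. The plasmid is about 4 kb in total, consisting of a roughly 2.7 kb backbone and a 1,305 bp insert. It is maintained in E. coli through a high-copy ColE1/pUC-type origin and selected with spectinomycin, resistance being provided by the aadA aminoglycoside adenylyltransferase gene (annotated SmR). Short annotated fragments of a class 1 integron Pc promoter and a gentamicin acetyltransferase gene lie just upstream of aadA and appear to be remnants of the resistance cassette's origin. Small lacZα and lacI fragments are likewise non-functional backbone leftovers. The rrnB T1 and T2 terminators lie upstream of the cloning region, where such elements typically insulate an insert from read-through transcription.

The RASSF9 coding sequence sits between two attL recombination sites, which the automated annotation calls attL3 and a partial attL2. The record does not otherwise specify the site identities. These sites allow the ORF to be transferred by an LR Clonase reaction into compatible destination vectors. The entry clone has no annotated promoter positioned to drive the insert, so expression depends on the destination vector chosen. Because the ORF lacks a stop codon, it is intended for destination vectors that add C-terminal fusions such as epitope tags or fluorescent proteins. RASSF9, also known as PAMCI or PCIP1, is a Ras-association domain family member that may play a role in regulating vesicular trafficking.
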