Addgene plasmid #70554: R777-E270 Hs.RASSF9-nostop
Purpose: Gateway ORF clone of human RASSF9 [NM_005447.3] without stop codon (for C-terminal fusions)
Depositing lab: Dominic Esposito. Depositing organization: National Cancer Institute (NCI).
Backbone
  Vector backbone: pDonor-255
  Backbone size w/o insert (bp): 2693
  Vector type: Gateway Entry Clone
Growth in bacteria
  Bacterial resistance: Spectinomycin, 50 μg/mL
  Growth temperature: 37°C
  Growth strain: DH10B
  Copy number: High Copy
Gene/Insert
  Gene/Insert name: RASSF9
  Species: H. sapiens (human)
  Insert size (bp): 1305
  GenBank ID: NM_005447.3
  Entrez Gene: RASSF9 (a.k.a. P-CIP1, PAMCI, PCIP1)
  Cloning method: Gateway Cloning
  Sequencing primers: 5′ M13F 23-mer (5'-CCCAGTCACGACGTTGTAAAACG); 3′ attLR 23-mer (5'-TAACATCAGAGATTTTGAGACAC)
Terms and licenses: Academic/Nonprofit Terms; Industry Terms: Not Available to Industry
How to cite: R777-E270 Hs.RASSF9-nostop was a gift from Dominic Esposito (Addgene plasmid # 70554 ; http://n2t.net/addgene:70554 ; RRID:Addgene_70554)
