>Addgene plasmid #70554 | R777-E270 Hs.RASSF9-nostop | addgene partial sequence | sequence record 130576 | pCR8_R1 5'-cgaaccgaacaggcttatgt-3'
GTGTGCGTCACCCGGCAACCTTGGGTAGCAGCGAAGTCGAGGCATTTCTGTCCTGGCTGGTCTAGAGGAT
CTAAGCTTGCATGCAAATAATGATTTTATTTTGACTGATAGTGACCTGTTCGTTGCAACAAATTGATAAG
CAATGCTTTCCTATAATGCCAACTTTGTACAAGAAAGTTGATGTTGACAACAGCACCACATCTCCTACTG
TTGTTTCGGAGTCCTGACTGTGGTTAGAACTGATACCAGTGTCCGAGTCTGTGTCATTTGTGTAATTGCT
AAATACTCTTTGAGTAAAGGGAGGAATCTCCCCATTGCTACTGGGAACCTCAGATTCCTTCGCTCTGTTT
TCCTTTAACTGGCACCCATCTTTGTTGCTAATGTGAAGTGAATTGAATTCCTTGGCCAGGAGTTCATATT
CTTTTGCTTTCATCTGAAGCAATGAGTCACTGTATTTAATCTCTTTCTGGATGCCACTCAAATGAGAGTG
AATTTTCAAACCAGCTTTCATGCTTTTCTCCAAATCACACTTAACACTCTCTAAATTAGAGCTTTCCAGT
TCACTTGCAGCTTCCCCTTCCGCATCTTCATTTATATCAATGCAAACACTTTTTACCTCTTTTTCTATTT
CAGCAGAGAGCTTATCAATGAGTATTCGGTAATATTTCAGTCGTTCTTCCAGCTGTTCAATTCCATCACT
TTCGCTCAGGTCCTCCAGAGTCTGGTTTTCCTCATACTGCAAGTCTAGATTTTGCTCAACTTCACTGAAA
CTGGGCATTAAATATGCATCCTGAACATAGTTTTCTCCATCATTTTCTACTCGATCAAGATGGAACTTAG
CTTCACACTTTTCAATTTCCAGATCCAGCTCTTTCATTCTCTTGACTTGCTGATGAATAGTATGGTCCTG
GGAAATGATCAGATGAACTAATGTCTCCATATTATCTCGATCATGAGAAACTGTGTCCTGCTTAATTTTA
GCCAGTTTCC
